>Addgene plasmid #74912 | pPB-CAG-Flag3-pG-cNanog-pgk-hph | depositor partial sequence | sequence record 141626 | insert
ATGGACTACAAAGACCATGACGGTGATTATAAAGATCATGATATCGATTACAAGGATGACGATGACAAGG
GATCCGGCGGCGGCGGCGGCGCCATGCCGTCCTACGGCTCTGTTAGGTGCGGACGCTACTACTGGCCCTC
TCCGGGCAGCATGGATAGCGCGTCTGCCGCGGAAGCCCCAGCAGCAGACCTCTCCTTGACCACAGAGCAG
AAAACGCCCTGCCACCCAGATGCCTCTCCAGCTTCTTCCAGCTCTGGGACACTCATTCAGTATACCCCAG
ACTCTGCCACTAGCCCTACTGCAGACCACCCATCTCACCGCCCCACTTTTCAGAAGGTTAAGGATAAAGG
TGAGAGTGGGACAAGGAAGGCCAAGAGCCGCACAGCTTTCTCCCAGGAGCAGCTGCAGACCCTGCACCAG
CGGTTTCAGAGCCAGAAGTACCTCAGCCCCCATCAGATCCGGGAGCTGGCTGCTGCTCTGGGGCTCACCT
ACAAGCAGGTGAAGACGTGGTTTCAGAACCAACGAATGAAGTTTAAACGTTGCCAGAAAGAGAGTCAGTG
GGTGGATAAAGGGATTTATCTACCACAGAATGGGTTTCATCAAGCTGCGTATCTGGATATGACCCCTACG
TTTCACCAGGGCTTCCCTGTTGTTGCCAACAGAAACCTTCAGGCTGTGACCAGTGCACACCAGGCTTACA
GCAGTGGCCAGACTTATGGGAATGGGCAGGGCCTGTATCCGTTCATGGCTGTGGAGGATGAGGGCTTCTT
TGGAAAAGGTGGAACAAGCTGCAACGCCCAGCAGGCCATGGGTTTATTAAGTCAACAGATGAACTTCTAT
CATGGCTACTCTACCAATGTGGATTATGACAGCTTGCAGGCAGAAGATACCTACAGCTTCCAGAGCACCT
CTGATAGTATCACACAGTTCTCGAGCTCTCCTGTACGGCATCAGTACCAGGCCCCTTGGCATACCCTGGG
GACCCAGAATGGTTATGAGACTTAG
