>Addgene plasmid #74912 | pPB-CAG-Flag3-pG-cNanog-pgk-hph | addgene partial sequence | sequence record 147160 | pLEXmLIC-Fwd 5'-TAGAGCCTCTGCTAACCATGTTCATGCC-3'
ATCGATAAGCTATCACAAGTTTGTACAAAAAAGCAGGCTTCACCATGGACTACAAAGACCATGACGGTGA
TTATAAAGATCATGATATCGATTACAAGGATGACGATGACAAGGGATCCGGCGGCGGCGGCGGCGCCATG
CCGTCCTACGGCTCTGTTAGGTGCGGACGCTACTACTGGCCCTCTCCGGGCAGCATGGATAGCGCGTCTG
CCGCGGAAGCCCCAGCAGCAGACCTCTCCTTGACCACAGAGCAGAAAACGCCCTGCCACCCAGATGCCTC
TCCAGCTTCTTCCAGCTCTGGGACACTCATTCAGTATACCCCAGACTCTGCCACTAGCCCTACTGCAGAC
CACCCATCTCACCGCCCCACTTTTCAGAAGGTTAAGGATAAAGGTGAGAGTGGGACAAGGAAGGCCAAGA
GCCGCACAGCTTTCTCCCAGGAGCAGCTGCAGACCCTGCACCAGCGGTTTCAGAGCCAGAAGTACCTCAG
CCCCCATCAGATCCGGGAGCTGGCTGCTGCTCTGGGGCTCACCTACAAGCAGGTGAAGACGTGGTTTCAG
AACCAACGAATGAAGTTTAAACGTTGCCAGAAAGAGAGTCAGTGGGTGGATAAAGGGATTTATCTACCAC
AGAATGGGTTTCATCAAGCTGCGTATCTGGATATGACCCCTACGTTTCACCAGGGCTTCCCTGTTGTTGC
CAACAGAAACCTTCAGGCTGTGACCAGTGCACACCAGGCTTACAGCAGTGGCCAGACTTATGGGAATGGG
CAGGGCCTGTATCCGTTCATGGCTGTGGAGGATGAGGGCTTCTTTGGAAAAGGTGGAACAAGCTGCAACG
CCCAGCAGGCCATGGGTTTATTAAGTCAACAGATGAACTTCTATCATGGCTACTCTACCAATGTGGATTA
TGACAGCTTG
