>Addgene plasmid #74912 | pPB-CAG-Flag3-pG-cNanog-pgk-hph | addgene partial sequence | sequence record 147161 | BGH-rev 5'-TAGAAGGCACAGTCGAGG-3'
GCGGGCAGTGAGCGCAACGCAATTAATGTGAGTTAGCTCACTCATTAGGCACCCCAGGCTTTACACTTTA
TGCTTCCGGCTCGTATGTTGTGTGGAATTGTGAGCGGATAACAATTTCACACAGGAAACAGCTATGACCA
TGATTACGCCAAGCTATCACCACTTTGTACAAGAAAGCTGGGTCCTAAGTCTCATAACCATTCTGGGTCC
CCAGGGTATGCCAAGGGGCCTGGTACTGATGCCGTACAGGAGAGCTCGAGAACTGTGTGATACTATCAGA
GGTGCTCTGGAAGCTGTAGGTATCTTCTGCCTGCAAGCTGTCATAATCCACATTGGTAGAGTAGCCATGA
TAGAAGTTCATCTGTTGACTTAATAAACCCATGGCCTGCTGGGCGTTGCAGCTTGTTCCACCTTTTCCAA
AGAAGCCCTCATCCTCCACAGCCATGAACGGATACAGGCCCTGCCCATTCCCATAAGTCTGGCCACTGCT
GTAAGCCTGGTGTGCACTGGTCACAGCCTGAAGGTTTCTGTTGGCAACAACAGGGAAGCCCTGGTGAAAC
GTAGGGGTCATATCCAGATACGCAGCTTGATGAAACCCATTCTGTGGTAGATAAATCCCTTTATCCACCC
ACTGACTCTCTTTCTGGCAACGTTTAAACTTCATTCGTTGGTTCTGAAACCACGTCTTCACCTGCTTGTA
GGTGAGCCCCAGAGCAGCAGCCAGCTCCCGGATCTGATGGGGGCTGAGGTACTTCTGGCTCTGAAACCGC
TGGTGCAGGGTCTGCAGCTGCTCCTGGGAGAAAGCTGTGCGGCTCTTGGCCTTCCTTGTCCCACTCTCAC
CTTTATCCTTAACCTTCTGAAAAGTGGGGCGGTGAGATGGGTGGTCTGCAGTAGGGCTAGTGGCAGAGTC
TGGGGTATACTGAATGAGTGTCCCAGAGCTGGAAGAAGCTGGAGAGGCATCTGGGTGGCAGGGCGTTTTC
TGCTCTGTGGTCAAGGAGAGGTCTGCTGCTGGGGCTTCCGCGGCAGACGCGCTATCCATGCTGCCCGGAG
AGGGCCAGTAGTAGCGTCCGCACCTAACA
