[The description below was written by a language model from this plasmid's Addgene catalogue record.]
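Description:
pPB-CAG-Flag3-pG-cNanog-pgk-hph is a mammalian expression plasmid built on the pPB-CAG backbone and designed to express chicken (Gallus gallus) Nanog carrying an N-terminal 3xFlag tag. The insert is driven by the CAG promoter, a strong synthetic hybrid of the CMV early enhancer and chicken beta-actin promoter that gives robust, largely ubiquitous expression in mammalian cells, including pluripotent stem cells. The triple Flag epitope allows the exogenous protein to be detected or immunoprecipitated with anti-Flag antibodies and distinguished from any endogenous Nanog. The plasmid is propagated in E. coli under ampicillin selection; its copy number and the cloning method are not recorded.

The record lists hygromycin as the mammalian selectable marker, and the "pgk-hph" part of the name suggests that this is a hygromycin phosphotransferase gene expressed from a PGK promoter as a separate cassette, permitting selection of stably transfected cells. The "PB" prefix suggests a piggyBac transposon vector, in which the expression and selection cassettes would lie between transposon terminal repeats and integrate into the genome when a piggyBac transposase is co-supplied. However, no feature table is provided, so these elements, and the meaning of the "pG" element in the name, cannot be confirmed from the record.

The stated purpose is mammalian expression of Flag-tagged chicken Nanog. The associated study examined whether the reprogramming capacity of Nanog is conserved across vertebrates, so the construct fits experiments testing whether the chicken orthologue can substitute functionally for mammalian Nanog.
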