Addgene plasmid #74912: pPB-CAG-Flag3-pG-cNanog-pgk-hph
Purpose: Mammalian expression of Flag tagged cNanog
Depositing lab: Jose Silva. Depositing organization: University of Cambridge. Publication: Reprogramming capacity of Nanog is functionally conserved in vertebrates and resides in a unique homeodomain. Theunissen TW, Costa Y, Radzisheuskaya A, van Oosten AL, Lavial F, Pain B, Castro LF, Silva JC. Development. 2011 Nov;138(22):4853-65. doi: 10.1242/dev.068775. PubMed 22028025.
Backbone
  Vector backbone: pPB-CAG
  Vector type: Mammalian Expression
  Selectable markers: Hygromycin
Growth in bacteria
  Bacterial resistance: Ampicillin, 100 μg/mL
  Growth temperature: 37°C
  Growth strain: DH5alpha
  Copy number: Unknown
Gene/Insert
  Gene/Insert name: Nanog
  Species: G. gallus (chicken)
  Promoter: CAG
  Tag / fusion protein: 3xFlag (N terminal on insert)
  Cloning method: Unknown
  Sequencing primers: 5′ unknown; 3′ unknown
Terms and licenses: Academic/Nonprofit Terms; Industry Terms: Not Available to Industry
How to cite: pPB-CAG-Flag3-pG-cNanog-pgk-hph was a gift from Jose Silva (Addgene plasmid # 74912 ; http://n2t.net/addgene:74912 ; RRID:Addgene_74912)
