LOCUS       Exported 8550 bp ds-DNA circular SYN 13-MAY-2021
DEFINITION  Mammalian expression of Flag tagged cNanog.
ACCESSION   .
VERSION     .
KEYWORDS    pPB-CAG-Flag3-pG-cNanog-pgk-hph
SOURCE      synthetic DNA construct
  ORGANISM  synthetic DNA construct
REFERENCE   1 (bases 1 to 8550)
  AUTHORS   Theunissen TW, Costa Y, Radzisheuskaya A, van Oosten AL, Lavial F,
            Pain B, Castro LF, Silva JC
  TITLE     Reprogramming capacity of Nanog is functionally conserved in
            vertebrates and resides in a unique homeodomain.
  JOURNAL   Development. 2011 Nov;138(22):4853-65. doi: 10.1242/dev.068775.
  PUBMED    22028025
REFERENCE   2 (bases 1 to 8550)
  AUTHORS   .
  TITLE     Direct Submission
  JOURNAL   Exported May 13, 2021 from SnapGene Server 1.1.58
            http://www.snapgene.com
FEATURES             Location/Qualifiers
     source          1..8550
                     /organism="synthetic DNA construct"
                     /mol_type="other DNA"
     enhancer        1..380
                     /label=CMV enhancer
                     /note="human cytomegalovirus immediate early enhancer"
     promoter        383..658
                     /label=chicken beta-actin promoter
     intron          659..1667
                     /label=chimeric intron
                     /note="chimera between introns from chicken beta-actin and
                     rabbit beta-globin"
     primer_bind     1591..1613
                     /label=pCAGGS-5
                     /note="Chimeric intron in CAG promoter, forward primer"
     protein_bind    1745..1769
                     /gene="mutant version of attB"
                     /label=attB1
                     /bound_moiety="BP Clonase(TM)"
                     /note="recombination site for the Gateway(R) BP reaction"
     CDS             1778..1843
                     /codon_start=1
                     /product="three tandem FLAG(R) epitope tags, followed by an
                     enterokinase cleavage site"
                     /label=3xFLAG
                     /translation="DYKDHDGDYKDHDIDYKDDDDK"
     protein_bind    complement(2781..2805)
                     /gene="mutant version of attB"
                     /label=attB2
                     /bound_moiety="BP Clonase(TM)"
                     /note="recombination site for the Gateway(R) BP reaction"
     primer_bind     complement(2826..2842)
                     /label=M13 rev
                     /note="common sequencing primer, one of multiple similar
                     variants"
     protein_bind    2850..2866
                     /label=lac operator
                     /bound_moiety="lac repressor encoded by lacI"
                     /note="The lac repressor binds to the lac operator to
                     inhibit transcription in E. coli. This inhibition can be
                     relieved by adding lactose or
                     isopropyl-beta-D-thiogalactopyranoside (IPTG)."
     promoter        complement(2874..2904)
                     /label=lac promoter
                     /note="promoter for the E. coli lac operon"
     protein_bind    2919..2940
                     /label=CAP binding site
                     /bound_moiety="E. coli catabolite activator protein"
                     /note="CAP binding activates transcription in the presence
                     of cAMP."
     primer_bind     complement(3000..3017)
                     /label=BGH-rev
                     /note="Bovine growth hormone terminator, reverse primer.
                     Also called BGH reverse"
     polyA_signal    3006..3230
                     /label=bGH poly(A) signal
                     /note="bovine growth hormone polyadenylation signal"
     protein_bind    complement(3307..3340)
                     /label=loxP
                     /bound_moiety="Cre recombinase"
                     /note="Cre-mediated recombination occurs in the 8-bp core
                     sequence (GCATACAT)."
     primer_bind     complement(3563..3582)
                     /label=T7
                     /note="T7 promoter, forward primer"
     promoter        complement(3564..3582)
                     /label=T7 promoter
                     /note="promoter for bacteriophage T7 RNA polymerase"
     primer_bind     complement(3592..3609)
                     /label=M13 Forward
                     /note="In lacZ gene. Also called M13-F20 or M13 (-21)
                     Forward"
     primer_bind     complement(3592..3608)
                     /label=M13 fwd
                     /note="common sequencing primer, one of multiple similar
                     variants"
     primer_bind     complement(3601..3623)
                     /label=M13/pUC Forward
                     /note="In lacZ gene"
     rep_origin      3750..4205
                     /direction=RIGHT
                     /label=f1 ori
                     /note="f1 bacteriophage origin of replication; arrow
                     indicates direction of (+) strand synthesis"
     primer_bind     complement(3837..3856)
                     /label=F1ori-R
                     /note="F1 origin, reverse primer"
     primer_bind     4047..4068
                     /label=F1ori-F
                     /note="F1 origin, forward primer"
     promoter        4231..4335
                     /gene="bla"
                     /label=AmpR promoter
     CDS             4336..5196
                     /codon_start=1
                     /gene="bla"
                     /product="beta-lactamase"
                     /label=AmpR
                     /note="confers resistance to ampicillin, carbenicillin, and
                     related antibiotics"
                     /translation="MSIQHFRVALIPFFAAFCLPVFAHPETLVKVKDAEDQLGARVGYI
                     ELDLNSGKILESFRPEERFPMMSTFKVLLCGAVLSRIDAGQEQLGRRIHYSQNDLVEYS
                     PVTEKHLTDGMTVRELCSAAITMSDNTAANLLLTTIGGPKELTAFLHNMGDHVTRLDRW
                     EPELNEAIPNDERDTTMPVAMATTLRKLLTGELLTLASRQQLIDWMEADKVAGPLLRSA
                     LPAGWFIADKSGAGERGSRGIIAALGPDGKPSRIVVIYTTGSQATMDERNRQIAEIGAS
                     LIKHW"
     primer_bind     complement(4554..4573)
                     /label=Amp-R
                     /note="Ampicillin resistance gene, reverse primer"
     rep_origin      5367..5955
                     /direction=RIGHT
                     /label=ori
                     /note="high-copy-number ColE1/pMB1/pBR322/pUC origin of
                     replication"
     primer_bind     5856..5875
                     /label=pBR322ori-F
                     /note="pBR322 origin, forward primer"
     primer_bind     6109..6126
                     /label=L4440
                     /note="L4440 vector, forward primer"
     protein_bind    6243..6264
                     /label=CAP binding site
                     /bound_moiety="E. coli catabolite activator protein"
                     /note="CAP binding activates transcription in the presence
                     of cAMP."
     promoter        6279..6309
                     /label=lac promoter
                     /note="promoter for the E. coli lac operon"
     protein_bind    6317..6333
                     /label=lac operator
                     /bound_moiety="lac repressor encoded by lacI"
                     /note="The lac repressor binds to the lac operator to
                     inhibit transcription in E. coli. This inhibition can be
                     relieved by adding lactose or
                     isopropyl-beta-D-thiogalactopyranoside (IPTG)."
     primer_bind     6341..6357
                     /label=M13 rev
                     /note="common sequencing primer, one of multiple similar
                     variants"
     primer_bind     6376..6396
                     /label=T3
                     /note="T3 promoter, forward primer"
     promoter        6378..6396
                     /label=T3 promoter
                     /note="promoter for bacteriophage T3 RNA polymerase"
     repeat_region   6419..6453
                     /label=piggyBac left (5') inverted repeat
                     /note="piggyBac transposon-specific inverted terminal
                     repeat sequence (ITR)"
     CDS             complement(6936..7961)
                     /codon_start=1
                     /gene="aph(4)-Ia"
                     /product="aminoglycoside phosphotransferase from E. coli"
                     /label=HygR
                     /note="confers resistance to hygromycin"
                     /translation="MKKPELTATSVEKFLIEKFDSVSDLMQLSEGEESRAFSFDVGGRG
                     YVLRVNSCADGFYKDRYVYRHFASAALPIPEVLDIGEFSESLTYCISRRAQGVTLQDLP
                     ETELPAVLQPVAEAMDAIAAADLSQTSGFGPFGPQGIGQYTTWRDFICAIADPHVYHWQ
                     TVMDDTVSASVAQALDELMLWAEDCPEVRHLVHADFGSNNVLTDNGRITAVIDWSEAMF
                     GDSQYEVANIFFWRPWLACMEQQTRYFERRHPELAGSPRLRAYMLRIGLDQLYQSLVDG
                     NFDDAAWAQGRCDAIVRSGAGTVGRTQIARRSAAVWTDGCVEVLADSGNRRPSTRPRAK
                     E"
     promoter        complement(7980..8479)
                     /label=PGK promoter
                     /note="mouse phosphoglycerate kinase 1 promoter"
     primer_bind     8421..8444
                     /label=MSCV-rev
                     /note="Murine stem cell virus, reverse primer"
     protein_bind    complement(8502..8535)
                     /label=loxP
                     /bound_moiety="Cre recombinase"
                     /note="Cre-mediated recombination occurs in the 8-bp core
                     sequence (GCATACAT)."
ORIGIN
        1 gacattgatt attgactagt tattaatagt aatcaattac ggggtcatta gttcatagcc
       61 catatatgga gttccgcgtt acataactta cggtaaatgg cccgcctggc tgaccgccca
      121 acgacccccg cccattgacg tcaataatga cgtatgttcc catagtaacg ccaataggga
      181 ctttccattg acgtcaatgg gtggactatt tacggtaaac tgcccacttg gcagtacatc
      241 aagtgtatca tatgccaagt acgcccccta ttgacgtcaa tgacggtaaa tggcccgcct
      301 ggcattatgc ccagtacatg accttatggg actttcctac ttggcagtac atctacgtat
      361 tagtcatcgc tattaccatg ggtcgaggtg agccccacgt tctgcttcac tctccccatc
      421 tcccccccct ccccaccccc aattttgtat ttatttattt tttaattatt ttgtgcagcg
      481 atgggggcgg gggggggggg ggcgcgcgcc aggcggggcg gggcggggcg aggggcgggg
      541 cggggcgagg cggagaggtg cggcggcagc caatcagagc ggcgcgctcc gaaagtttcc
      601 ttttatggcg aggcggcggc ggcggcggcc ctataaaaag cgaagcgcgc ggcgggcggg
      661 agtcgctgcg ttgccttcgc cccgtgcccc gctccgcgcc gcctcgcgcc gcccgccccg
      721 gctctgactg accgcgttac tcccacaggt gagcgggcgg gacggccctt ctcctccggg
      781 ctgtaattag cgcttggttt aatgacggct cgtttctttt ctgtggctgc gtgaaagcct
      841 taaagggctc cgggagggcc ctttgtgcgg gggggagcgg ctcggggggt gcgtgcgtgt
      901 gtgtgtgcgt ggggagcgcc gcgtgcggcc cgcgctgccc ggcggctgtg agcgctgcgg
      961 gcgcggcgcg gggctttgtg cgctccgcgt gtgcgcgagg ggagcgcggc cgggggcggt
     1021 gccccgcggt gcgggggggc tgcgagggga acaaaggctg cgtgcggggt gtgtgcgtgg
     1081 gggggtgagc agggggtgtg ggcgcggcgg tcgggctgta acccccccct gcacccccct
     1141 ccccgagttg ctgagcacgg cccggcttcg ggtgcggggc tccgtgcggg gcgtggcgcg
     1201 gggctcgccg tgccgggcgg ggggtggcgg caggtggggg tgccgggcgg ggcggggccg
     1261 cctcgggccg gggagggctc gggggagggg cgcggcggcc ccggagcgcc ggcggctgtc
     1321 gaggcgcggc gagccgcagc cattgccttt tatggtaatc gtgcgagagg gcgcagggac
     1381 ttcctttgtc ccaaatctgg cggagccgaa atctgggagg cgccgccgca ccccctctag
     1441 cgggcgcggg cgaagcggtg cggcgccggc aggaaggaaa tgggcgggga gggccttcgt
     1501 gcgtcgccgc gccgccgtcc ccttctccat ctccagcctc ggggctgccg cagggggacg
     1561 gctgccttcg ggggggacgg ggcagggcgg ggttcggctt ctggcgtgtg accggcggct
     1621 ctagagcctc tgctaaccat gttcatgcct tcttcttttt cctacagctc ctgggcaacg
     1681 tgctggttgt tgtgctgtct catcattttg gcaaagaatt cctcgacggt atcgataagc
     1741 tatcacaagt ttgtacaaaa aagcaggctt caccatggac tacaaagacc atgacggtga
     1801 ttataaagat catgatatcg attacaagga tgacgatgac aagggatccg gcggcggcgg
     1861 cggcgccatg ccgtcctacg gctctgttag gtgcggacgc tactactggc cctctccggg
     1921 cagcatggat agcgcgtctg ccgcggaagc cccagcagca gacctctcct tgaccacaga
     1981 gcagaaaacg ccctgccacc cagatgcctc tccagcttct tccagctctg ggacactcat
     2041 tcagtatacc ccagactctg ccactagccc tactgcagac cacccatctc accgccccac
     2101 ttttcagaag gttaaggata aaggtgagag tgggacaagg aaggccaaga gccgcacagc
     2161 tttctcccag gagcagctgc agaccctgca ccagcggttt cagagccaga agtacctcag
     2221 cccccatcag atccgggagc tggctgctgc tctggggctc acctacaagc aggtgaagac
     2281 gtggtttcag aaccaacgaa tgaagtttaa acgttgccag aaagagagtc agtgggtgga
     2341 taaagggatt tatctaccac agaatgggtt tcatcaagct gcgtatctgg atatgacccc
     2401 tacgtttcac cagggcttcc ctgttgttgc caacagaaac cttcaggctg tgaccagtgc
     2461 acaccaggct tacagcagtg gccagactta tgggaatggg cagggcctgt atccgttcat
     2521 ggctgtggag gatgagggct tctttggaaa aggtggaaca agctgcaacg cccagcaggc
     2581 catgggttta ttaagtcaac agatgaactt ctatcatggc tactctacca atgtggatta
     2641 tgacagcttg caggcagaag atacctacag cttccagagc acctctgata gtatcacaca
     2701 gttctcgagc tctcctgtac ggcatcagta ccaggcccct tggcataccc tggggaccca
     2761 gaatggttat gagacttagg acccagcttt cttgtacaaa gtggtgatag cttggcgtaa
     2821 tcatggtcat agctgtttcc tgtgtgaaat tgttatccgc tcacaattcc acacaacata
     2881 cgagccggaa gcataaagtg taaagcctgg ggtgcctaat gagtgagcta actcacatta
     2941 attgcgttgc gctcactgcc cgctttccag tcgggaaacc tgtcgtgcca gcggatcagc
     3001 ctcgactgtg ccttctagtt gccagccatc tgttgtttgc ccctcccccg tgccttcctt
     3061 gaccctggaa ggtgccactc ccactgtcct ttcctaataa aatgaggaaa ttgcatcgca
     3121 ttgtctgagt aggtgtcatt ctattctggg gggtggggtg gggcaggaca gcaaggggga
     3181 ggattgggaa gacaatagca ggcatgctgg ggatgcggtg ggctctatgg cttctgaggc
     3241 ggaaagaacc agctggggct cgagatccac tagttctagc ctcgaggcta gagcggccgc
     3301 gtcgagataa cttcgtataa tgtatgctat acgaagttat gttttgttac tttatagaag
     3361 aaattttgag tttttgtttt tttttaataa ataaataaac ataaataaat tgtttgttga
     3421 atttattatt agtatgtaag tgtaaatata ataaaactta atatctattc aaattaataa
     3481 ataaacgtca attttacgca tgattatctt taacgtacgt cacaatatga ttatctttct
     3541 agggttaaag agctccaatt cgccctatag tgagtcgtat tacgcgcgct cactggccgt
     3601 cgttttacaa cgtcgtgact gggaaaaccc tggcgttacc caacttaatc gccttgcagc
     3661 acatccccct ttcgccagct ggcgtaatag cgaagaggcc cgcaccgatc gcccttccca
     3721 acagttgcgc agcctgaatg gcgaatgggn nnnnnnnnnn nnnnnnnnnn nnnnnnnnnn
     3781 nnnnnnnnnn nnnnnnnnnn nnnnnnnnnn nnnnnnnnnn nnnnnnnnnn nnnnnnnnnn
     3841 nnnnnnnnnn nnnnnnnnnn nnnnnnnnnn nnncnnnnnn nnnnnnnnnn nnnnnnnnnn
     3901 nnnnnnnnnn nnnnnnnnnn nnnnnnnnnn nnnnnnnnnn nnnnnnnnnn nnnnnnnnnn
     3961 nnnnnannnn nnnnnnnnnn nnnnnnnnnn nnnnnnnnnn nnnnnnnnnn nnnnnccttt
     4021 gacgttggag tccacgttct ttaatagtgg actcttgttc caaactggaa caacactcaa
     4081 ccctatctcg gtctattctt ttgatttata agggattttg ccgatttcgg cctattggtt
     4141 aaaaaatgag ctgatttaac aaaaatttaa cgcgaatttt aacaaaatat taacgcttac
     4201 aatttaggtg gcacttttcg gggaaatgtg cgcggaaccc ctatttgttt atttttctaa
     4261 atacattcaa atatgtatcc gctcatgaga caataaccct gataaatgct tcaataatat
     4321 tgaaaaagga agagtatgag tattcaacat ttccgtgtcg cccttattcc cttttttgcg
     4381 gcattttgcc ttcctgtttt tgctcaccca gaaacgctgg tgaaagtaaa agatgctgaa
     4441 gatcagttgg gtgcacgagt gggttacatc gaactggatc tcaacagcgg taagatcctt
     4501 gagagttttc gccccgaaga acgttttcca atgatgagca cttttaaagt tctgctatgt
     4561 ggcgcggtat tatcccgtat tgacgccggg caagagcaac tcggtcgccg catacactat
     4621 tctcagaatg acttggttga gtactcacca gtcacagaaa agcatcttac ggatggcatg
     4681 acagtaagag aattatgcag tgctgccata accatgagtg ataacactgc ggccaactta
     4741 cttctgacaa cgatcggagg accgaaggag ctaaccgctt ttttgcacaa catgggggat
     4801 catgtaactc gccttgatcg ttgggaaccg gagctgaatg aagccatacc aaacgacgag
     4861 cgtgacacca cgatgcctgt agcaatggca acaacgttgc gcaaactatt aactggcgaa
     4921 ctacttactc tagcttcccg gcaacaatta atagactgga tggaggcgga taaagttgca
     4981 ggaccacttc tgcgctcggc ccttccggct ggctggttta ttgctgataa atctggagcc
     5041 ggtgagcgtg ggtctcgcgg tatcattgca gcactggggc cagatggtaa gccctcccgt
     5101 atcgtagtta tctacacgac ggggagtcag gcaactatgg atgaacgaaa tagacagatc
     5161 gctgagatag gtgcctcact gattaagcat tggtaactgt cagaccaagt ttactcatat
     5221 atactttaga ttgatttaaa acttcatttt taatttaaaa ggatctaggt gaagatcctt
     5281 tttgataatc tcatgaccaa aatcccttaa cgtgagtttt cgttccactg agcgtcagac
     5341 cccgtagaaa agatcaaagg atcttcttga gatccttttt ttctgcgcgt aatctgctgc
     5401 ttgcaaacaa aaaaaccacc gctaccagcg gtggtttgtt tgccggatca agagctacca
     5461 actctttttc cgaaggtaac tggcttcagc agagcgcaga taccaaatac tgtccttcta
     5521 gtgtagccgt agttaggcca ccacttcaag aactctgtag caccgcctac atacctcgct
     5581 ctgctaatcc tgttaccagt ggctgctgcc agtggcgata agtcgtgtct taccgggttg
     5641 gactcaagac gatagttacc ggataaggcg cagcggtcgg gctgaacggg gggttcgtgc
     5701 acacagccca gcttggagcg aacgacctac accgaactga gatacctaca gcgtgagcta
     5761 tgagaaagcg ccacgcttcc cgaagggaga aaggcggaca ggtatccggt aagcggcagg
     5821 gtcggaacag gagagcgcac gagggagctt ccagggggaa acgcctggta tctttatagt
     5881 cctgtcgggt ttcgccacct ctgacttgag cgtcgatttt tgtgatgctc gtcagggggg
     5941 cggagcctat ggaaaaacgc cagcaacgcg gcctttttac ggttcctggc cttttgctgg
     6001 ccttttgctc acatgttctt tcctgcgtta tcccctgatt ctgtggataa ccgtattacc
     6061 gcctttgagt gagctgatac cgctcgccgc agccgaacga ccgagcgcag cgagtcagtg
     6121 agcgaggaag cggaagagcg cccaatacgc aaaccgcctc tccccgcgcg ttggccgatt
     6181 cattaatgca gctggcacga caggtttccc gactggaaag cgggcagtga gcgcaacgca
     6241 attaatgtga gttagctcac tcattaggca ccccaggctt tacactttat gcttccggct
     6301 cgtatgttgt gtggaattgt gagcggataa caatttcaca caggaaacag ctatgaccat
     6361 gattacgcca agcgcgcaat taaccctcac taaagggaac aaaagctggg taccttaacc
     6421 ctagaaagat agtctgcgta aaattgacgc atgcattctt gaaatattgc tctctctttc
     6481 taaatagcgc gaatccgtcg ctgtgcattt aggacatctc agtcgccgct tggagctccc
     6541 gtgaggcgtg cttgtcaatg cggtaagtgt cactgatttt gaactataac gaccgcgtga
     6601 gtcaaaatga cgcatgatta tcttttacgt gacttttaag atttaactca tacgataatt
     6661 atattgttat ttcatgttct acttacgtga taacttatta tatatatatt ttcttgttat
     6721 agatatccaa ctatgaaaca ttatcataaa gcaatagtaa agagccttca gtaaagagca
     6781 ggcatttatc taatcccacc ccacccccac ccccgtagct ccaatccttc cattcaaaat
     6841 gtaggtactc tgttctcacc cttcttaaca aagtatgaca ggaaaaaact tccatgtgga
     6901 catctttatt gtttaataga tcatcaattt ctcgactatt cctttgccct cggacgagtg
     6961 ctggggcgtc ggtttccact atcggcgagt acttctacac agccatcggt ccagacggcc
     7021 gcgcttctgc gggcgatttg tgtacgcccg acagtcccgg ctccggatcg gacgattgcg
     7081 tcgcatcgac cctgcgccca agctgcatca tcgaaattgc cgtcaaccaa gctctgatag
     7141 agttggtcaa gaccaatgcg gagcatatac gcccggagcc gcggcgatcc tgcaagctcc
     7201 ggatgcctcc gctcgaagta gcgcgtctgc tgctccatac aagccaacca cggcctccag
     7261 aagaagatgt tggcgacctc gtattgggaa tccccgaaca tcgcctcgct ccagtcaatg
     7321 accgctgtta tgcggccatt gtccgtcagg acattgttgg agccgaaatc cgcgtgcacg
     7381 aggtgccgga cttcggggca gtcctcggcc caaagcatca gctcatcgag agcctgcgcg
     7441 acggacgcac tgacggtgtc gtccatcaca gtttgccagt gatacacatg gggatcagca
     7501 atcgcgcata tgaaatcacg ccatgtagtg tattgaccga ttccttgcgg tccgaatggg
     7561 ccgaacccgc tcgtctggct aagatcggcc gcagcgatcg catccatggc ctccgcgacc
     7621 ggctgcagaa cagcgggcag ttcggtttca ggcaggtctt gcaacgtgac accctgtgca
     7681 cggcgggaga tgcaataggt caggctctcg ctgaattccc caatgtcaag cacttccgga
     7741 atcgggagcg cggccgatgc aaagtgccga taaacataac gatctttgta gaaaccatcg
     7801 gcgcagctat ttacccgcag gacatatcca cgccctccta catcgaagct gaaagcacga
     7861 gattcttcgc cctccgagag ctgcatcagg tcggagacgc tgtcgaactt ttcgatcaga
     7921 aacttctcga cagacgtcgc ggtgagttca ggctttttca tggtggcggc tggatcggtc
     7981 gaaaggcccg gagatgagga agaggagaac agcgcggcag acgtgcgctt ttgaagcgtg
     8041 cgagaatgcc gggcctccgg aggaccttcg ggcgcccgcc ccgcccctga gcccgcccct
     8101 gagcccgccc ccggacccac cccttcccag cctctgagcc cagaaagcga aggagcaaag
     8161 ctgctattgg ccgctgcccc aaaggcctac ccgcttccat tgctcagcgg tgctgtccat
     8221 ctgcacgaga ctagtgagac gtgctacttc catttgtcac gtcctgcacg acgcgagctg
     8281 cggggcgggg gggaacttcc tgactagggg aggagtagaa ggtggcgcga aggggccacc
     8341 aaagaacgga gccggttggc gcctaccggt ggatgtggaa tgtgtgcgag gccagaggcc
     8401 acttgtgtag cgccaagtgc cagcggggct gctaaagcgc atgctccaga ctgccttggg
     8461 aaaagcgcct cccctacccg gtagaattca tcgatgatat cataacttcg tataatgtat
     8521 gctatacgaa gttatgcggc cctcgaggtc
//
